>Addgene plasmid #178359 | pPV033 | addgene full sequence | sequence record 350051 | Addgene NGS Result
AACACCGCCGGTCCGACGCGGCCCGACGGGTCCGAGGGGGTACCGCGGCCGCCTTAAGACGCGTGGATCG
ATCCCCGGCATCGCGATCAGCAAGAGCTTCGTGAAGCTCATTGCCTGGTACGACAACGAGTGGGGCTACT
CCCGCCGTGTCTGCGACCTGCTCGTCTACGCGGCGAAGCAGGACGGCGCGCTCTAAGCGGCGAAGCAAGA
CGGCGCGCTCTAAGTGCCTGATCCTTTGGACGCTTGTACTTTACCTCTACATAGACTGGGCCGGAGAGTA
AAAGAAGAAAGGAATGTAACGTTGTACAACATGTCTAATAATTGTACGATCCCAAAAATGATAGAATGGA
TGGTTTGAAAGTCGTGCATGTATGCGATAGGGGCCACCTCGAAGGAATTTCGCGGGCGTACGGCCAGAAC
CTCTTTGGAGCAAGCTGGGAATTCGGCGCGTGGGTACCGAGCTCGAATTCACTGGCCGTCGTTTTACAAC
GTCGTGACTGGGAAAACCCTGGCGTTACCCAACTTAATCGCCTTGCAGCACATCCCCCTTTCGCCAGCTG
GCGTAATAGCGAAGAGGCCCGCACCGATCGCCCTTCCCAACAGTTGCGCAGCCTGAATGGCGAATGGCGC
CTGATGCGGTATTTTCTCCTTACGCATCTGTGCGGTATTTCACACCGCATATGGTGCACTCTCAGTACAA
TCTGCTCTGATGCCGCATAGTTAAGCCAGCCCCGACACCCGCCAACACCCGCTGACGCGCCCTGACGGGC
TTGTCTGCTCCCGGCATCCGCTTACAGACAAGCTGTGACCGTCTCCGGGAGCTGCATGTGTCAGAGGTTT
TCACCGTCATCACCGAAACGCGCGAGACGAAAGGGCCTCGTGATACGCCTATTTTTATAGGTTAATGTCA
TGATAATAATGGTTTCTTAGACGTCAGGTGGCACTTTTCGGGGAAATGTGCGCGGAACCCCTATTTGTTT
ATTTTTCTAAATACATTCAAATATGTATCCGCTCATGAGACAATAACCCTGATAAATGCTTCAATAATAT
TGAAAAAGGAAGAGTATGAGTATTCAACATTTCCGTGTCGCCCTTATTCCCTTTTTTGCGGCATTTTGCC
TTCCTGTTTTTGCTCACCCAGAAACGCTGGTGAAAGTAAAAGATGCTGAAGATCAGTTGGGTGCACGAGT
GGGTTACATCGAACTGGATCTCAACAGCGGTAAGATCCTTGAGAGTTTTCGCCCCGAAGAACGTTTTCCA
ATGATGAGCACTTTTAAAGTTCTGCTATGTGGCGCGGTATTATCCCGTATTGACGCCGGGCAAGAGCAAC
TCGGTCGCCGCATACACTATTCTCAGAATGACTTGGTTGAGTACTCACCAGTCACAGAAAAGCATCTTAC
GGATGGCATGACAGTAAGAGAATTATGCAGTGCTGCCATAACCATGAGTGATAACACTGCGGCCAACTTA
CTTCTGACAACGATCGGAGGACCGAAGGAGCTAACCGCTTTTTTGCACAACATGGGGGATCATGTAACTC
GCCTTGATCGTTGGGAACCGGAGCTGAATGAAGCCATACCAAACGACGAGCGTGACACCACGATGCCTGT
AGCAATGGCAACAACGTTGCGCAAACTATTAACTGGCGAACTACTTACTCTAGCTTCCCGGCAACAATTA
ATAGACTGGATGGAGGCGGATAAAGTTGCAGGACCACTTCTGCGCTCGGCCCTTCCGGCTGGCTGGTTTA
TTGCTGATAAATCTGGAGCCGGTGAGCGTGGGTCTCGCGGTATCATTGCAGCACTGGGGCCAGATGGTAA
GCCCTCCCGTATCGTAGTTATCTACACGACGGGGAGTCAGGCAACTATGGATGAACGAAATAGACAGATC
GCTGAGATAGGTGCCTCACTGATTAAGCATTGGTAACTGTCAGACCAAGTTTACTCATATATACTTTAGA
TTGATTTAAAACTTCATTTTTAATTTAAAAGGATCTAGGTGAAGATCCTTTTTGATAATCTCATGACCAA
AATCCCTTAACGTGAGTTTTCGTTCCACTGAGCGTCAGACCCCGTAGAAAAGATCAAAGGATCTTCTTGA
GATCCTTTTTTTCTGCGCGTAATCTGCTGCTTGCAAACAAAAAAACCACCGCTACCAGCGGTGGTTTGTT
TGCCGGATCAAGAGCTACCAACTCTTTTTCCGAAGGTAACTGGCTTCAGCAGAGCGCAGATACCAAATAC
TGTTCTTCTAGTGTAGCCGTAGTTAGGCCACCACTTCAAGAACTCTGTAGCACCGCCTACATACCTCGCT
CTGCTAATCCTGTTACCAGTGGCTGCTGCCAGTGGCGATAAGTCGTGTCTTACCGGGTTGGACTCAAGAC
GATAGTTACCGGATAAGGCGCAGCGGTCGGGCTGAACGGGGGGTTCGTGCACACAGCCCAGCTTGGAGCG
AACGACCTACACCGAACTGAGATACCTACAGCGTGAGCTATGAGAAAGCGCCACGCTTCCCGAAGGGAGA
AAGGCGGACAGGTATCCGGTAAGCGGCAGGGTCGGAACAGGAGAGCGCACGAGGGAGCTTCCAGGGGGAA
ACGCCTGGTATCTTTATAGTCCTGTCGGGTTTCGCCACCTCTGACTTGAGCGTCGATTTTTGTGATGCTC
GTCAGGGGGGCGGAGCCTATGGAAAAACGCCAGCAACGCGGCCTTTTTACGGTTCCTGGCCTTTTGCTGG
CCTTTTGCTCACATGTTCTTTCCTGCGTTATCCCCTGATTCTGTGGATAACCGTATTACCGCCTTTGAGT
GAGCTGATACCGCTCGCCGCAGCCGAACGACCGAGCGCAGCGAGTCAGTGAGCGAGGAAGCGGAAGAGCG
CCCAATACGCAAACCGCCTCTCCCCGCGCGTTGGCCGATTCATTAATGCAGCTGGCACGACAGGTTTCCC
GACTGGAAAGCGGGCAGTGAGCGCAACGCAATTAATGTGAGTTAGCTCACTCATTAGGCACCCCAGGCTT
TACACTTTATGCTTCCGGCTCGTATGTTGTGTGGAATTGTGAGCGGATAACAATTTCACACAGGAAACAG
CTATGACCATGATTACGCCAGCCAACAATCAGATCCGCTAGCGTCTAACGTCGTAAAACAACCTCCCACT
TGACCTGAGCCTGGGGTCAAGTCACTCCGTGAAGCCCCGCGCTACGTGAAGCTAGACCCCACCTTGCGCG
AAGCGAGGGCAAGTCCCGGGTATTGTTCTGTGGCACGTAGGCTTCGTCGGGATTGATGCCGCCGTGCTGA
GGGGATGCGCCACAATAGCAAAGAACCCGGATGTTTGGCGACTTTGCGTGCGGTGAGGGCTCAGGTCGAT
GTTGGCAGGGAGCTGTTGTCGTTATCCTTCGACTAGATTGCGAGAGAGTAGGCGCAGAGAATCAGTGAGA
ACCGATGGGTAAATCGTACGGTCAAAAATGGCCTATTCGACAATATTGGAGCCTATTCAAGCACCTCGCT
GTACCTCGTAGAGCCATCCTCGCAGATCCAGCTCCCTAACGATAATGTGGAGGAAACACGGGCTACTGCT
ACCTCTCCCCCTTCCCCTGATAGGAGTAAGAGGACATCAAGAGCAGTATGGAGACATCGAGAGGGGTAAG
GGGACATCATGAGGGGTATGGAACCATCACGGAGAGCCAGATCGTTCAGTTCAGTTGCAGACGATCCCAG
TTCAGTCGTATACGATCCCAGCTCAGTTGCAGATGATCGACTCGAGTCAAGCGAGTTTGAGGGACTGTAT
GCCATCGGGCGAGGGGGTCCAGGAGATATACGCGTATGGCAGCGTCGCCGCGAAATGAACATCCGAACGT
CATGCACGTCGGAGCCGAGCGAGTGGCGTAGATAGTCCTGAGCCCAAGTCCGAAGTTCACGCAAGCTGAC
AAGGCGTGAGGTCAAGAGGTCGATGCACGCGGAGAGGTCGATATCTGCAGGCCGTCCAGTCTAAGGGGCC
AGGTTCAGAGACCATCGTGGACATTGCTCCTTGGGGCAGCGAGCGTAAGCGACAGCCAGAAAGGGGTCTC
GTACGTCCTTCTCGTCGCTGAGAACAAAGCAAGCGGTCGCAGAATCCAGAAAAAACATGTGAGGGGTTCG
CGCGTGTGAGTCATAAGCACCGAGGTTGCTCCATGGCCCGGCATGGTGGTCTGGGAGGTGGAAGGATGGT
AAGAAAACGTCCACCTTTCACCCTCCTTTTGTACCCCCTTACTTCGGGACCTGAGGCTTCATTCATGACG
TAGACTGGCATCCTCGCCGTAAAGTGGAGTGCTTTAGTCCACGACTCAGCCTTTACTTAGGTTCGCCATG
TCGTCATGCGGTTGTTGCGTGGCGAAGTTCAACCATGCACGTGTGGGGTCGCGTGACTGAGCGGATAGAG
AACAAACAACAACAACAATGTTCATTATCGAGGGAATGAGTCAACACCTTGGAGTATGTAGCAAGACGAT
CACTTGTCCGCGACCCTATGACATCGAAGGGATTCCGAATTTGCTAGGCAGTAACGAGGCTCAGATTGCC
CGAGGCTCCCGTCGCCCGAATATCCCACCGATAGGCGCGTTCACCTGCGGATCTCTTGAGTAGTAGGTCA
GAGCGTGTCTCGCATTGTCTAGACTGACGTGCACTCACAGGATCGATCCTAGGGGCAGGGCATGCTCATG
TAGAGCGCCTGCTCGCCGTCCGAGGCGGTGCCGTCGTACAGGGCGGTGTCCAGGCCGCAGAGGGTGAACC
CCATCCGCCGGTACGCGTGGATCGCCGGTGCGTTGACGTTGGTGACCTCCAGCCAGAGGTGCCCGGCGCC
CCGCTCGCGGGCGAACTCCGTCGCGAGCCCCATCAACGCGCGCCCGACCCCGTGCCCCCGGTGCTCCGGG
GCGACCTCGACGTCCTCGACGGTCAGCCGGCGGTTCCAGCCGGAGTACGAGACGACCACGAAGCCCGCCA
GGTCGCCGTCGTCCCCGTACGCGACGAACGTCCGGGAGTCCGGGTCGCCGTCCTCCCCGTCGTCCGATTC
GTCGTCCGATTCGTCGTCGGGGAACACCTTGGTCAGGGGCGGGTCCACCGGCACCTCCCGCAGGGTGAAG
CCGTCCCCGGTGGCGGTGACGCGGAAGACGGTGTCGGTGGTGAAGGACCCATCCAGTGCCTCGATGGCCT
CGGCGTCCCCCGGGACACTGGTGCGGTACCGGTAAGCCGTGTCGTCAAGAGTGGTCATGGTGATGGGCAT
TATGTGTGATGGGATGCGATGGGAGAGGGAAGTGCTCTGGATGGGAGTGCTGGAGAAAGAGGGAGACGGC
GGGCGGCGCGCGCGCCTTTTATACCCACGCCCGAAAGATCCGATCGATACTGACAAAACGGGATGAACAC
ATCGGCGGCGGCCTGGACTGCGCGCCATCTGCAAATGCCCAGCCAGTCCCGTCGGGCGCCACCACCAGCC
CTGGTCGAGTCCCCCTCGAGGCGCGCCGGGGTCCTTTCTGACGATGACCACCGACTCGGCCCCTTGCGAT
GAGCAAGCAGCACCGAGCCGGCGATATCAACGCGAAGAGGTCGGTGATGTCCTCGCGCAGCCGTCGTAAT
GGACGTGCTGATGGCGGCGAAGACGACGGAGGAGCACCGTTGGGTCCTTCCCGGTTGGGTTGCCGATGCT
CAGGTTGCGGGACGTCTTCCGTCGATTGACAGAGGTGGATGACGCTGCGGTTAGCCACGCGAGGGCAACG
TGAAGAGGGTGGCATGTTTGAGCAAGCGTGAGTCACCGCGGTAGCCAATAGTCTGAGAGGCCCAAGCTGA
AAGGCGGGTCCAGTCTTGAGGCATCGTGAGCGAGGGGTCCTTTTAGACAATGCCGTAGTTGGAGAGCTCG
CGCGCGTGACGGCAGTCATGTTGAGCGAGGTCATAGCACAAATCAGAGGTTTGAAGCGCCTCGGCCCCCC
AGAGACAGAGGGACGACACAGAGGGAAAGCAATCAGCAAGTATGAAGTACCTTCGCAGATTAAGGACTGA
GTCCCCTGGTGGGATTCCATCGTAGGATCCGTCAAGAGAGTAACCCGCAGAAGAAGATTTTGGTAGACCA
TTGCTGGGGCGAGAGATGCGAGGGAGGGAAGAAAAGAGTTGCGACGAGCGCCAGAGCAAGTTCTTATAAA
GTGGGCTTGTACCCACCTCGGTCCAGCGCCGCGGAGGACTGCCCATACAGTGGCGCCGAGTCAGCGCTCA
TGTTCCCATTTCTGTGTGATACAGATAGCACCTCGGTAAGCTCCTGAGCTCTGAGGAGGTAGAAGAGAGC
TCGCGGCGAGCGCCCGCGGGCAGCGCCCATAGCGGGAGAGGTCAGATGCACGCCGGCACGCCTGTGCCGC
GCAATAACCGGGAAAAGGAGCTTGAATTCTGTCGCCGCATTGTACCGCGTAGGTGCGGAGATAACTCAGC
AGAATATTATCTGTTCAAGCTTGAGATGTCCGGAAGGACATGCGCTGGTCTGCAGAAGAGGTCAAGAGAC
GCACAGTGGTGGCAGAAGGCAAGGTACAGACGGCGAAAAGTCACGTCGTTCTGCTGAAGGTTATCTGACT
TCCCACACAGGCGCACGCTCACCTTATTACGCTTAGCAACGCACACGCGCTCATCGGACTTCTACACACA
AGAAATCCCACAATTGCATAGGATTGGACTGGTTACGGACTTCACTGGACTTGCATGGACTTCACGATTT
GTTGTACCCGCTTTGTTGTTGTCGAGGGTGTCTTGTTGCTGTTGTATGAGTAATGTTGAACACATTCATT
GGTTGACTGGCTTCCAATGGTCTGTCTGAGGAGTAAGCAATACTGCGAAGAGCAGAAGGAGTGAGAGACC
TACGTGGTAAAGCGCACAACAGAGCTTTGCACAGGCACAGCCGTCAGCCTTTCAAACCTGACCTCGTATT
TAAATCTCGAGGGGGACTCGACCAGGGCTGGTGGTGGCGCCCGACGGGACTGGCTGGGCATTTGCAGATG
GCGCGCAGTCCAGGCCGCCGCCGATGTGTTCATCCCGTTTTGTCAGTATCGATCGGATCTTTCGGGCGTG
GGTATAAAAGGCGCGCGCGCCGCCCGCCGTCTCCCTCTTTCTCCAGCACTCCCATCCAGAGCACTTCCCT
CTCCCATCGCATCCCATCACACATAATGCCCATCACCAACATGGCCAAGTTGACCAGTGCCGTTCCGGTG
CTCACCGCGCGCGACGTCGCCGGAGCGGTCGAGTTCTGGACCGACCGGCTCGGGTTCTCCCGGGACTTCG
TGGAGGACGACTTCGCCGGTGTGGTCCGGGACGACGTGACCCTGTTCATCAGCGCGGTCCAGGACCAGGT
GGTGCCGGACAACACCCTGGCCTGGGTGTGGGTGCGCGGCCTGGACGAGCTGTACGCCGAGTGGTCGGAG
GTCGTGTCCACGAACTTCCGGGACGCCTCCGGGCCGGCCATGACCGAGATCGGCGAGCAGCCGTGGGGGC
GGGAGTTCGCCCTGCGCGACCCGGCCGGCAACTGCGTGCACTTCGTGGCCGAGGAGCAGGACTGACCGAC
GCCGACC
Features (pLannotate 1.2.2; 13 found; start..end, strand, type, name):
     59..184     +  CDS            gpdA (fragment): G3P_EMENI - Experimental evidence at protein level: Swiss-Prot protein existence level 1. Involved in osmoadaptation. From Emericella nidulans (strain FGSC A4 / ATCC 38163 / CBS 112.46 / NRRL 194 / M139) (Aspergillus nidulans).
    467..624     +  CDS            lacZα (fragment): LacZα fragment of β-galactosidase; lacZ fragment
    630..729     -  misc_feature   bom (fragment): basis of mobility region from pBR322
    831..866     -  CDS            rop (fragment): Rop protein, which maintains plasmids at low copy number; rop
    961..1065    +  promoter       AmpR promoter: bla
   1066..1926    +  CDS            AmpR: β-lactamase; bla; confers resistance to ampicillin, carbenicillin, and related antibiotics
   2097..2685    +  rep_origin     ori: high-copy-number ColE1/pMB1/pBR322/pUC origin of replication
   2868..2960    +  CDS            lacI (fragment): lac repressor; lacI; The lac repressor binds to the lac operator to inhibit transcription in E. coli. This inhibition can be relieved by adding lactose or isopropyl-β-D-thiogalactopyranoside (IPTG).
   2973..2994    +  protein_bind   CAP binding site: CAP binding activates transcription in the presence of cAMP. E. coli catabolite activator protein
   3009..3039    +  promoter       lac promoter: promoter for the E. coli lac operon
   3047..3063    +  protein_bind   lac operator: The lac repressor binds to the lac operator to inhibit transcription in E. coli. This inhibition can be relieved by adding lactose or isopropyl-β-D-thiogalactopyranoside (IPTG). lac repressor encoded by lacI
   4671..5238    -  CDS            NrsR (fragment): nourseothricin acetyltransferase; Streptomyces noursei nat1; confers resistance to nourseothricin
   7181..7555    +  CDS            BleoR: antibiotic-binding protein; Sh ble from Streptoalloteichus hindustanus; confers resistance to bleomycin, phleomycin, and Zeocin™
