[The description below was written by a language model from this plasmid's Addgene catalogue record and pLannotate feature annotations shown in this document.]
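Description:
pPV033 is a fungal homologous-recombination plasmid for targeted gene knock-in in the mushroom-forming basidiomycete Schizophyllum commune. It is built on the pRO402 backbone and totals 7,567 bp. In E. coli it is maintained as a high-copy plasmid through a ColE1/pUC-type origin and selected with ampicillin via the bla gene and its native promoter. The feature table also shows remnants of a pUC-style cloning region (lac promoter, operator, CAP site, lacZα fragment) and short fragments of bom, rop and lacI that appear to be backbone relics with no functional role.

Three pieces were added to the backbone by Gibson assembly: a left flank of about 1.06 kb and a right flank of about 1.07 kb, both taken from the S. commune genome, and between them a roughly 1.3 kb nourseothricin resistance cassette driven by the S. commune gpd promoter. The annotation places the nourseothricin acetyltransferase coding sequence on the reverse strand. The two flanks direct double crossover at a defined chromosomal site, so that the nourseothricin marker, together with any sequence cloned alongside it, is inserted at that locus rather than at random. The record does not state which genomic locus the flanks correspond to.

A second fungal marker, the Sh ble gene conferring phleomycin/Zeocin resistance, lies elsewhere on the plasmid. From its coordinates it appears to sit outside the flanked region, which would allow ectopic whole-plasmid integrants to be told apart from true recombinants, although the record does not say this. A short gpdA-like fragment is also annotated near it. According to the associated publication title, the aim of targeted knock-in is to reduce variation between transformants.
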