Addgene plasmid #178359: pPV033
Purpose: Targeted gene knock-in plasmid for Schizophyllum commune
Depositing lab: Han Wösten. Depositing organization: Utrecht University. Publication: Targeted gene knock-in reduces variation between transformants in the mushroom-forming fungus Schizophyllum commune. Vonk PJ, Ohm RA. Open Res Europe 2021, 1:140 10.12688/openreseurope.14262.1.
Backbone
  Vector backbone: pRO402
  Backbone manufacturer: Robin Ohm
  Backbone size w/o insert (bp): 4173
  Total vector size (bp): 7567
  Modifications to backbone: Integration of two homology arms and a nourseothricin resistance cassette
  Vector type: Fungal homologous recombination plasmid
  Selectable markers: Zeocin ; Nourseothricin
Growth in bacteria
  Bacterial resistance: Ampicillin, 100 μg/mL
  Growth temperature: 37°C
  Growth strain: DH5alpha
  Copy number: High Copy
Gene/Insert 1
  Gene/Insert name: Left flank
  Species: Schizophyllum commune
  Insert size (bp): 1060
  Promoter: n.a.
  Cloning method: Gibson Cloning
  Sequencing primers: 5′ ctatgaccatgattacgccaGCCAACAATCAGATCCGCTAGC; 3′ tcccagaccaccatgccgggCCATGGAGCAACCTCGGTGCTTATGACT
Gene/Insert 2
  Gene/Insert name: nour_cassette (alt name: Nourseothricin resistance cassette)
  Species: Synthetic; Schizophyllum commune
  Insert size (bp): 1307
  Promoter: S. commune gpd
  Cloning method: Gibson Cloning
  Sequencing primers: 5′ n.a.; 3′ n.a.
Gene/Insert 3
  Gene/Insert name: Right flank
  Species: Schizophyllum commune
  Insert size (bp): 1067
  Promoter: n.a.
  Cloning method: Gibson Cloning
  Sequencing primers: 5′ gtccccctcgaggcgcgccgGGGTCCTTTCTGACGATGACCA; 3′ gataaccttcagcagaacgaCGTGACTTTTCGCCGTCTGTAC
Terms and licenses: Academic/Nonprofit Terms; Industry Terms: Not Available to Industry
Depositor comments: Please visit https://doi.org/10.12688/openreseurope.14262.1 for preprint available on Open Research Europe.
How to cite: pPV033 was a gift from Han Wösten (Addgene plasmid # 178359 ; http://n2t.net/addgene:178359 ; RRID:Addgene_178359)
